>Addgene plasmid #91320 | pHH0103_NOXA1-1/2 | addgene full sequence | sequence record 191788 | Addgene NGS Result
GAAACCATTATTATCATGACATTAACCTATAAAAATAGGCGTATCACGAGGCCCTTTCGTCTTCAAGAAT
TCCCGACACCATCGAATGGTGCAAAACCTTTCGCGGTATGGCATGATAGCGCCCGGAAGAGAGTCAATTC
AGGGTGGTGAATGTGAAACCAGTAACGTTATACGATGTCGCAGAGTATGCCGGTGTCTCTTATCAGACCG
TTTCCCGCGTGGTGAACCAGGCCAGCCACGTTTCTGCGAAAACGCGGGAAAAAGTGGAAGCGGCGATGGC
GGAGCTGAATTACATTCCCAACCGCGTGGCACAACAACTGGCGGGCAAACAGTCGTTGCTGATTGGCGTT
GCCACCTCCAGTCTGGCCCTGCACGCGCCGTCGCAAATTGTCGCGGCGATTAAATCTCGCGCCGATCAAC
TGGGTGCCAGCGTGGTGGTGTCGATGGTAGAACGAAGCGGCGTCGAAGCCTGTAAAGCGGCGGTGCACAA
TCTTCTCGCGCAACGCGTCAGTGGGCTGATCATTAACTATCCGCTGGATGACCAGGATGCCATTGCTGTG
GAAGCTGCCTGCACTAATGTTCCGGCGTTATTTCTTGATGTCTCTGACCAGACACCCATCAACAGTATTA
TTTTCTCCCATGAAGACGGTACGCGACTGGGCGTGGAGCATCTGGTCGCATTGGGTCACCAGCAAATCGC
GCTGTTAGCGGGCCCATTAAGTTCTGTCTCGGCGCGTCTGCGTCTGGCTGGCTGGCATAAATATCTCACT
CGCAATCAAATTCAGCCGATAGCGGAACGGGAAGGCGACTGGAGTGCCATGTCCGGTTTTCAACAAACCA
TGCAAATGCTGAATGAGGGCATCGTTCCCACTGCGATGCTGGTTGCCAACGATCAGATGGCGCTGGGCGC
AATGCGCGCCATTACCGAGTCCGGGCTGCGCGTTGGTGCGGATATCTCGGTAGTGGGATACGACGATACC
GAAGACAGCTCATGTTATATCCCGCCGTTAACCACCATCAAACAGGATTTTCGCCTGCTGGGGCAAACCA
GCGTGGACCGCTTGCTGCAACTCTCTCAGGGCCAGGCGGTGAAGGGCAATCAGCTGTTGCCCGTCTCACT
GGTGAAAAGAAAAACCACCCTGGCGCCCAATACGCAAACCGCCTCTCCCCGCGCGTTGGCCGATTCATTA
ATGCAGCTGGCACGACAGGTTTCCCGACTGGAAAGCGGGCAGTGAGCGCAACGCAATTAATGTAAGTTAG
CTCACTCATTAGGCACAATTCTCATGTTTGACAGCTTATCATCGACTGCACGGTGCACCAATGCTTCTGG
CGTCAGGCAGCCATCGGAAGCTGTGGTATGGCTGTGCAGGTCGTAAATCACTGCATAATTCGTGTCGCTC
AAGGCGCACTCCCGTTCTGGATAATGTTTTTTGCGCCGACATCATAACGGTTCTGGCAAATATTCTGAAA
TGAGCTGTTGACAATTAATCATCGGCTCGTATAATGTGTGGAATTGTGAGCGGATAACAATTTCACACAG
GAAACAGCCAGTCCGTTTAGGTGTTTTCACGAGCACTTCACCAACAAGGACCATAGATTATGAAAATCGA
AGAACACCATCACCATCACCATTCCAGCGGTAAGCTTATGTCCCCTATACTAGGTTATTGGAAAATTAAG
GGCCTTGTGCAACCCACTCGACTTCTTTTGGAATATCTTGAAGAAAAATATGAAGAGCATTTGTATGAGC
GCGATGAAGGTGATAAATGGCGAAACAAAAAGTTTGAATTGGGTTTGGAGTTTCCCAATCTTCCTTATTA
TATTGATGGTGATGTTAAATTAACACAGTCTATGGCCATCATACGTTATATAGCTGACAAGCACAACATG
TTGGGTGGTTGTCCAAAAGAGCGTGCAGAGATTTCAATGCTTGAAGGAGCGGTTTTGGATATTAGATACG
GTGTTTCGAGAATTGCATATAGTAAAGACTTTGAAACTCTCAAAGTTGATTTTCTTAGCAAGCTACCTGA
AATGCTGAAAATGTTCGAAGATCGTTTATGTCATAAAACATATTTAAATGGTGATCATGTAACCCATCCT
GACTTCATGTTGTATGACGCTCTTGATGTTGTTTTATACATGGACCCAATGTGCCTGGATGCGTTCCCAA
AATTAGTTTGTTTTAAAAAACGTATTGAAGCTATCCCACAAATTGATAAGTACTTGAAATCCAGCAAGTA
TATAGCATGGCCTTTGCAGGGCTGGCAAGCCACGTTTGGTGGTGGCGACCATCCTCCAAAATCGGATCTG
GAAGTTCTGTTCCAGGGGCCCCTGTCCAGCGGTCTGGTTCCGCGTGGTTCCGGTACCGCGGCCCAGCCGG
CCGGTCGCCCGGTCCTGTACCAAGTCGTGGCACAACATTCATACTCTGCACAAGGTCCGGAAGATCTGGG
TTTTCGTCAAGGTGATACGGTCGATGTGCTGTGCGAAGAACCGGATGTTCCGCTGGCAGTCGACCAGGCA
TGGCTGGAAGGTCATTGCGACGGTCGTATTGGTATCTTTCCGAAATGTTTCGTGGTTCCGGCAGGTCCGC
GTATGAGCGGTGCACCGGGTCGTCTGCCGCGCTCTCAGCAAGGTGCGGCCGCATA
[142 nt withheld, positions 2646-2787]
C
[98 nt withheld, positions 2789-2886]
AGTTTGTACTGGTGACGAAACTCAGTGTCTAGCTAGAGTGGC
[149 nt withheld, positions 2929-3077]
T
[41 nt withheld, positions 3079-3119]
T
[62 nt withheld, positions 3121-3182]
A
[35 nt withheld, positions 3184-3218]
CCTCCCTCAATCGGTTGAATGTCGCCCTTTTGTCTTTGGCGCTGGTAAACCATATGAA
[86 nt withheld, positions 3277-3362]
T
[54 nt withheld, positions 3364-3417]
CTAGCGCCGCCCTATACCTTGTCTGCCTCCCCGCGTTGCGTCGCGGTGCATGGAGCCGGGCCACCTCGAC
CTGAATGGAAGCCGGCGGCACCTCGCTAACGGATTCACCACTCCAAGAATTGGAGCCAATCAATTCTTGC
GGAGAACTGTGAATGCGCAAACCAACCCTTGGCAGAACATATCCATCGCGTCCGCCATCTCCAGCAGCCG
CACGCGGCGCATCTCGGGCAGCGTTGGGTCCTGGCCACGGGTGCGCATGATCGTGCTCCTGTCGTTGAGG
ACCCGGCTAGGCTGGCGGGGTTGCCTTACTGGTTAGCAGAATGAATCACCGATACGCGAGCGAACGTGAA
GCGACTGCTGCTGCAAAACGTCTGCGACCTGAGCAACAACATGAATGGTCTTCGGTTTCCGTGTTTCGTA
AAGTCTGGAAACGCGGAAGTCAGCGCCCTGCACCATTATGTTCCGGATCTGCATCGCAGGATGCTGCTGG
CTACCCTGTGGAACACCTACATCTGTATTAACGAAGCGCTGGCATTGACCCTGAGTGATTTTTCTCTGGT
CCCGCCGCATCCATACCGCCAGTTGTTTACCCTCACAACGTTCCAGTAACCGGGCATGTTCATCATCAGT
AACCCGTATCGTGAGCATCCTCTCTCGTTTCATCGGTATCATTACCCCCATGAACAGAAATCCCCCTTAC
ACGGAGGCATCAGTGACCAAACAGGAAAAAACCGCCCTTAACATGGCCCGCTTTATCAGAAGCCAGACAT
TAACGCTTCTGGAGAAACTCAACGAGCTGGACGCGGATGAACAGGCAGACATCTGTGAATCGCTTCACGA
CCACGCTGATGAGCTTTACCGCAGGATCCGCGAAATTGTAAGCGTTAATATTTTGTTAAAATTCGCGTTA
AATTTTTGTTAAATCAGCTCATTTTTTAACCAATAGGCCGAAATCGGCAAAATCCCTTATAAATCAAAAG
AATAGACCGAGATAGGGT
[37 nt withheld, positions 4416-4452]
AAAGAACGTGGACTCCAACGTCAAAGG
[49 nt withheld, positions 4480-4528]
T
[91 nt withheld, positions 4530-4620]
G
[124 nt withheld, positions 4622-4745]
CGCGGATCCTGCCTCGCGCGTTTCGGTGATGACGGTGAAAACCTCTGACACATGCAGCTCCCGGAGACGG
TCACAGCTTGTCTGTAAGCGGATGCCGGGAGCAGACAAGCCCGTCAGGGCGCGTCAGCGGGTGTTGGCGG
GTGTCGGGGCGCAGCCATGACCCAGTCACGTAGCGATAGCGGAGTGTATACTGGCTTAACTATGCGGCAT
CAGAGCAGATTGTACTGAGAGTGCACCATATGCGGTGTGAAATACCGCACAGATGCGTAAGGAGAAAATA
CCGCATCAGGCGCTCTTCCGCTTCCTCGCTCACTGACTCGCTGCGCTCGGTCGTTCGGCTGCGGCGAGCG
GTATCAGCTCACTCAAAGGCGGTAATACGGTTATCCACAGAATCAGGGGATAACGCAGGAAAGAACATGT
GAGCAAAAGGCCAGCAAAAGGCCAGGAACCGTAAAAAGGCCGCGTTGCTGGCGTTTTTCCATAGGCTCCG
CCCCCCTGACGAGCATCACAAAAATCGACGCTCAAGTCAGAGGTGGCGAAACCCGACAGGACTATAAAGA
TACCAGGGTTTCCCCCTGGAAGCTCCCTCGTGCGCTCTCCTGTTCCGACCCTGCCGCTTACCGGATACCT
GTCCGCCTTTCTCCCTTCGGGAAGCGTGGCGCTTTCTCATAGCTCACGCTGTAGGTATCTCAGTTCGGTG
TAGGTCGTTCGCTCCAAGCTGGGCTGTGTGCACGAACCCCCCGTTCAGCCCGACCGCTGCGCCTTATCCG
GTAACTATCGTCTTGAGTCCAACCCGGTAAGACACGACTTATCGCCACTGGCAGCAGCCACTGGTAACAG
GATTAGCAGAGCGAGGTATGTAGGCGGTGCTACAGAGTTCTTGAAGTGGTGGCCTAACTACGGCTACACT
AGAAGGACAGTATTTGGTATCTGCGCTCTGCTGAAGCCAGTTACCTTCGGAAAAAGAGTTGGTAGCTCTT
GATCCGGCAAACAAACCACCGCTGGTAGCGGTGGTTTTTTTGTTTGCAAGCAGCAGATTACGCGCAGAAA
AAAAGGATCTCAAGAAGATCCTTTGATCTTTTCTACGGGGTCTGACGCTCAGTGGAACGAAAACTCACGT
TAAGGGATTTTGGTCATGAGATTATCAAAAAGGATCTTCACCTAGATCCTTTTAAATTAAAAATGAAGTT
TTAAATCAATCTAAAGTATATATGAGTAAACTTGGTCTGACAGTTACCAATGCTTAATCAGTGAGGCACC
TATCTCAGCGATCTGTCTATTTCGTTCATCCATAGTTGCCTGACTCCCCGTCGTGTAGATAACTACGATA
CGGGAGGGCTTACCATCTGGCCCCAGTGCTGCAATGATACCGCGAGACCCACGCTCACCGGCTCCAGATT
TATCAGCAATAAACCAGCCAGCCGGAAGGGCCGAGCGCAGAAGTGGTCCTGCAACTTTATCCGCCTCCAT
CCAGTCTATTAATTGTTGCCGGGAAGCTAGAGTAAGTAGTTCGCCAGTTAATAGTTTGCGCAACGTTGTT
GCCATTGCTGCAGGCATCGTGGTGTCACGCTCGTCGTTTGGTATGGCTTCATTCAGCTCCGGTTCCCAAC
GATCAAGGCGAGTTACATGATCCCCCATGTTGTGCAAAAAAGCGGTTAGCTCCTTCGGTCCTCCGATCGT
TGTCAGAAGTAAGTTGGCCGCAGTGTTATCACTCATGGTTATGGCAGCACTGCATAATTCTCTTACTGTC
ATGCCATCCGTAAGATGCTTTTCTGTGACTGGTGAGTACTCAACCAAGTCATTCTGAGAATAGTGTATGC
GGCGACCGAGTTGCTCTTGCCCGGCGTCAACACGGGATAATACCGCGCCACATAGCAGAACTTTAAAAGT
GCTCATCATTGGAAAACGTTCTTCGGGGCGAAAACTCTCAAGGATCTTACCGCTGTTGAGATCCAGTTCG
ATGTAACCCACTCGTGCACCCAACTGATCTTCAGCATCTTTTACTTTCACCAGCGTTTCTGGGTGAGCAA
AAACAGGAAGGCAAAATGCCGCAAAAAAGGGAATAAGGGCGACACGGAAATGTTGAATACTCATACTCTT
CCTTTTTCAATATTATTGAAGCATTTATCAGGGTTATTGTCTCATGAGCGGATACATATTTGAATGTATT
TAGAAAAATAAACAAATAGGGGTTCCGCGCACATTTCCCCGAAAAGTGCCACCTGACGTCTAA
Features (pLannotate 1.2.2; 21 found; start..end, strand, type, name):
     75..152     +  promoter       lacIq promoter: lacI (mutant); In the lacIq allele, a single base change in the promoter boosts expression of the lacI gene about 10-fold.
    153..1235    +  CDS            lacI: lac repressor; lacI; The lac repressor binds to the lac operator to inhibit transcription in E. coli. This inhibition can be relieved by adding lactose or isopropyl-β-D-thiogalactopyranoside (IPTG).
   1248..1269    +  protein_bind   CAP binding site: CAP binding activates transcription in the presence of cAMP. E. coli catabolite activator protein
   1288..1305    +  promoter       tet promoter (fragment): E. coli promoter for tetracycline efflux protein gene
   1478..1506    +  promoter       tac promoter: strong E. coli promoter; hybrid between the trp and lac UV5 promoters
   1514..1530    +  protein_bind   lac operator: The lac repressor binds to the lac operator to inhibit transcription in E. coli. This inhibition can be relieved by adding lactose or isopropyl-β-D-thiogalactopyranoside (IPTG). lac repressor encoded by lacI
   1615..1632    +  CDS            6xHis: 6xHis affinity tag
   1648..2301    +  CDS            GST26_SCHJA: Experimental evidence at protein level: Swiss-Prot protein existence level 1. GST isoenzymes appear to play a central role in the parasite detoxification system. Other functions are also suspected including a role in increasing the solubility of haematin in the parasite gut. From Schistosoma japonicum (Blood fluke).
   2353..2634    +  CDS            NOXA1 (fragment): NOXA1_HUMAN - Also known as P51NOX. Experimental evidence at protein level: Swiss-Prot protein existence level 1. Functions as an activator of NOX1, a superoxide-producing NADPH oxidase. Functions in the production of reactive oxygen species (ROS) which participate in a variety of biological processes including host defense, hormone biosynthesis, oxygen sensing and signal transduction. May also activate CYBB/gp91phox and NOX3. From Homo sapiens (Human).
   2650..2697    +  terminator     fd terminator (sequence withheld): central terminator from bacteriophage fd (Otsuka and Kunisawa, 1982)
   2702..2914    +  CDS            M13 gene III (fragment) (sequence partly withheld): pIII; III; minor coat protein
   2929..3399    +  CDS            M13 gene III (fragment) (sequence partly withheld): pIII; III; minor coat protein
   3421..3491    +  CDS            TcR (fragment): tetracycline efflux protein; tet; confers resistance to tetracycline
   3733..4113    -  CDS            YPB1_ECOLX: Protein predicted: Swiss-Prot protein existence level 4. From Escherichia coli.
   4130..4281    +  CDS            rop (fragment): Rop protein, which maintains plasmids at low copy number; rop
   4317..4745    -  rep_origin     f1 ori (sequence partly withheld): f1 bacteriophage origin of replication; arrow indicates direction of (+) strand synthesis
   4754..4793    +  CDS            rop (fragment): Rop protein, which maintains plasmids at low copy number; rop
   4895..5035    +  misc_feature   bom: basis of mobility region from pBR322
   5221..5808    -  rep_origin     ori: high-copy-number ColE1/pMB1/pBR322/pUC origin of replication
   5979..6839    -  CDS            AmpR: β-lactamase; bla; confers resistance to ampicillin, carbenicillin, and related antibiotics
   6840..6944    -  promoter       AmpR promoter: bla
