[The description below was written by a language model from this plasmid's Addgene catalogue record and pLannotate feature annotations shown in this document.]
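Description:
pHH0103_NOXA1-1/2 is a bacterial expression plasmid of 6,978 nt built on the pHH0103 backbone, made for producing and purifying a human SH3 domain construct from NOXA1, the activator subunit of the superoxide-generating NADPH oxidase NOX1. The name suggests one of two SH3-type segments designated for this protein, though the record does not explain the numbering. The catalogue lists a 273 bp human insert cloned between SfiI and NotI sites, and the feature table places a NOXA1 fragment of similar length directly downstream of the fusion tags.

Expression is driven by the hybrid tac promoter followed by a lac operator. The plasmid also carries lacI under the up-mutated lacIq promoter, so transcription is held off by lac repressor until it is relieved by IPTG. The open reading frame begins with a 6xHis tag, continues through Schistosoma japonicum glutathione S-transferase, and ends with the NOXA1 fragment, giving a His-GST fusion that can be captured on either metal-chelate or glutathione resin. A bacteriophage fd terminator follows the insert.

Downstream lie fragments of M13 gene III, along with an f1 origin that interrupts the rop gene, a TcR remnant and a tet promoter fragment. These features suggest that the backbone derives from a pBR322-type phagemid display vector; they appear to be leftover sequence rather than functional parts of the expression cassette. The plasmid replicates in E. coli from a ColE1/pMB1-family origin with the bom region, is listed as low copy, and is selected with ampicillin through β-lactamase. It belongs to a set of constructs used for a survey of peptide-binding specificities across the human SH3 domain family.
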