Addgene plasmid #91320: pHH0103_NOXA1-1/2
Purpose: Protein expression and purification of human SH3 domain construct NOXA1-1/2
Depositing lab: Sachdev Sidhu. Depositing organization: University of Toronto. Publication: Comprehensive Analysis of the Human SH3 Domain Family Reveals a Wide Variety of Non-canonical Specificities. Teyra J, Huang H, Jain S, Guan X, Dong A, Liu Y, Tempel W, Min J, Tong Y, Kim PM, Bader GD, Sidhu SS. Structure. 2017 Oct 3;25(10):1598-1610.e3. doi: 10.1016/j.str.2017.07.017. Epub 2017 Sep 7. PubMed 28890361.
Backbone
  Vector backbone: pHH0103
  Vector type: Bacterial Expression
Growth in bacteria
  Bacterial resistance: Ampicillin, 100 μg/mL
  Growth temperature: 37°C
  Growth strain: DH5alpha
  Copy number: Low Copy
Gene/Insert
  Gene/Insert name: NOXA1-1/2
  Species: H. sapiens (human)
  Insert size (bp): 273
  Entrez Gene: NOXA1 (a.k.a. NY-CO-31, SDCCAG31, p51NOX)
  Cloning method: Restriction Enzyme; 5′ cloning site Sfi1 (unknown if destroyed); 3′ cloning site Not1 (unknown if destroyed)
Terms and licenses: Academic/Nonprofit Terms; Industry Terms: Not Available to Industry
How to cite: pHH0103_NOXA1-1/2 was a gift from Sachdev Sidhu (Addgene plasmid # 91320 ; http://n2t.net/addgene:91320 ; RRID:Addgene_91320)
