>Addgene plasmid #91320 | pHH0103_NOXA1-1/2 | depositor partial sequence | sequence record 175808 | insert sequence
GGCCCAGCCGGCCGGTCGCCCGGTCCTGTACCAAGTCGTGGCACAACATTCATACTCTGCACAAGGTCCG
GAAGATCTGGGTTTTCGTCAAGGTGATACGGTCGATGTGCTGTGCGAAGAACCGGATGTTCCGCTGGCAG
TCGACCAGGCATGGCTGGAAGGTCATTGCGACGGTCGTATTGGTATCTTTCCGAAATGTTTCGTGGTTCC
GGCAGGTCCGCGTATGAGCGGTGCACCGGGTCGTCTGCCGCGCTCTCAGCAAGGTGCGGCCGC
